Addgene plasmid #43286: II-CAAT
Depositing lab: Chad Cowan & Kiran Musunuru. Depositing organization: Harvard University. Publication: A TALEN Genome-Editing System for Generating Human Stem Cell-Based Disease Models. Ding Q, Lee YK, Schaefer EA, Peters DT, Veres A, Kim K, Kuperwasser N, Motola DL, Meissner TB, Hendriks WT, Trevisan M, Gupta RM, Moisan A, Banks E, Friesen M, Schinzel RT, Xia F, Tang A, Xia Y, Figueroa E, Wann A, Ahfeldt T, Daheron L, Zhang F, Rubin LL, Peng LF, Chung RT, Musunuru K, Cowan CA. Cell Stem Cell. 2012 Dec 12. pii: S1934-5909(12)00645-5. doi: 10.1016/j.stem.2012.11.011. PubMed 23246482.
Backbone
  Vector backbone: pCRII-TOPO
  Backbone manufacturer: Invitrogen
  Backbone size w/o insert (bp): 3973
  Vector type: Bacterial Cloning
Growth in bacteria
  Bacterial resistance: Ampicillin and Kanamycin, 100 & 50 μg/mL
  Growth temperature: 37°C
  Growth strain: Top10
  Copy number: High Copy
Gene/Insert
  Gene/Insert name: II-CAAT
  Species: Synthetic
  Insert size (bp): 426
  Cloning method: TOPO Cloning
  Sequencing primers: 5′ T7; 3′ M13-rev
Terms and licenses: Academic/Nonprofit Terms; Industry Terms: Not Available to Industry
How to cite: II-CAAT was a gift from Chad Cowan & Kiran Musunuru (Addgene plasmid # 43286 ; http://n2t.net/addgene:43286 ; RRID:Addgene_43286)
