[The description below was written by a language model from this plasmid's Addgene catalogue record.]
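Description:
II-CAAT is a bacterial cloning plasmid built on the commercial pCRII-TOPO backbone (about 4 kb without insert), carrying a 426 bp synthetic insert introduced by TOPO cloning. It is a high-copy plasmid propagated in E. coli and is recorded as conferring resistance to both ampicillin and kanamycin, consistent with the dual markers of this backbone. The insert sits between the T7 and M13-reverse primer sites listed for sequencing. No feature table is provided, so other backbone elements such as the origin of replication are not documented in the record itself.

The record does not explain the insert beyond its name and synthetic origin, but the associated publication describes a TALEN genome-editing system for generating human stem cell-based disease models. In that context, the name suggests a pre-assembled TAL effector repeat module. "CAAT" plausibly denotes the four target DNA bases recognised by the encoded repeats, and "II" plausibly indicates the module's position in an ordered assembly scheme. The 426 bp insert size is roughly what four tandem TALE repeats of about 34 amino acids each would require. This reading is an inference from the name, size and publication title, not something stated in the catalogue fields.

The plasmid carries no recorded promoter-driven expression cassette, reporter or mammalian selection element, and it is classed purely as a cloning vector. It is best understood as a storage and amplification vehicle for a library component. The insert would presumably be excised or amplified and combined with other modules to build a full-length, custom DNA-binding array in a separate TALEN expression vector.
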