>Addgene plasmid #43286 | II-CAAT | depositor partial sequence | sequence record 58551 | II-CAAT sequence 426 bps
CGTCTCGCTTAACCCCAGAGCAGGTCGTGGCGATCGCAAGCCACGACGGAGGAAAGCAAGCCTTGGAAAC
AGTACAGAGGCTGTTGCCTGTGCTGTGCCAAGCGCACGGACTCACCCCAGAGCAGGTCGTGGCAATCGCC
TCCAACATTGGCGGGAAACAGGCACTCGAGACTGTCCAGCGCCTGCTTCCCGTGCTGTGCCAAGCGCACG
GCCTCACCCCAGAGCAGGTCGTGGCAATCGCCTCCAACATTGGCGGGAAACAGGCACTCGAGACTGTCCA
GCGCCTGCTTCCCGTGCTGTGCCAAGCGCACGGATTAACCCCAGAGCAGGTCGTGGCCATTGCCTCGAAT
GGAGGGGGCAAACAGGCGTTGGAAACCGTACAACGATTGCTGCCGGTGCTGTGCCAAGCGCACGGGCTCA
GAGACG
