>Addgene plasmid #43286 | II-CAAT | addgene partial sequence | sequence record 60634 | M13-F20 5'-TGTAAAACGACGGCCAGT-3'
CCCTCTAGATGCATGCTCGAGCGGCCGCCAGTGTGATGGATATCTGCAGAATTCGCCCTTAGTATCTTTC
CTGTGCCCACGTCTCTGAGCCCGTGCGCTTGGCACAGCACCGGCAGCAATCGTTGTACGGTTTCCAACGC
CTGTTTGCCCCCTCCATTCGAGGCAATGGCCACGACCTGCTCTGGGGTTAATCCGTGCGCTTGGCACAGC
ACGGGAAGCAGGCGCTGGACAGTCTCGAGTGCCTGTTTCCCGCCAATGTTGGAGGCGATTGCCACGACCT
GCTCTGGGGTGAGGCCGTGCGCTTGGCACAGCACGGGAAGCAGGCGCTGGACAGTCTCGAGTGCCTGTTT
CCCGCCAATGTTGGAGGCGATTGCCACGACCTGCTCTGGGGTGAGTCCGTGCGCTTGGCACAGCACAGGC
AACAGCCTCTGTACTGTTTCCAAGGCTTGCTTTCCTCCGTCGTGGCTTGCGATCGCCACGACCTGCTCTG
GGGTTAAGCGAGACGCGCTAGGACGGCATCTATATAAGGGCGAATTCCAGCACACTGGCGGCCGTTACTA
GTGGATCCGAGCTCGGTACCAAGCTTGGCGTAATCATGGTCATAGCTGTTTCCTGTGTGAAATTGTTATC
CGCTCACAATTCCACACAACATACGAGCCGGAAGCATAAAGTGTAAAGCCTGGGGTGCCTAATGAGTGAG
CTAACTCACATTAATTGCGTTGCGCTCACTGCCCGCTTTCCAGTCGGGAAACCTGTCGTGCCAGCTGCAT
TAATGAATCGGCCAACGCGCGGGGAGAGGCGGTTTGCGTATTGGGCGCTCTTCCGCTTCCTCGCTCACTG
ACTCGCTGCGCTCGGTCGTTCGGCTGCGGCGAGCGGTAT
